>Addgene plasmid #239379 | iPE-WT-Cas9 | addgene full sequence | sequence record 481783 | Addgene NGS Result
GACATTGATTATTGACTAGTTATTAATAGTAATCAATTACGGGGTCATTAGTTCATAGCCCATATATGGA
GTTCCGCGTTACATAACTTACGGTAAATGGCCCGCCTGGCTGACCGCCCAACGACCCCCGCCCATTGACG
TCAATAATGACGTATGTTCCCATAGTAACGCCAATAGGGACTTTCCATTGACGTCAATGGGTGGAGTATT
TACGGTAAACTGCCCACTTGGCAGTACATCAAGTGTATCATATGCCAAGTACGCCCCCTATTGACGTCAA
TGACGGTAAATGGCCCGCCTGGCATTATGCCCAGTACATGACCTTATGGGACTTTCCTACTTGGCAGTAC
ATCTACGTATTAGTCATCGCTATTACCATGGTGATGCGGTTTTGGCAGTACATCAATGGGCGTGGATAGC
GGTTTGACTCACGGGGATTTCCAAGTCTCCACCCCATTGACGTCAATGGGAGTTTGTTTTGGCACCAAAA
TCAACGGGACTTTCCAAAATGTCGTAACAACTCCGCCCCATTGACGCAAATGGGCGGTAGGCGTGTACGG
TGGGAGGTCTATATAAGCAGAGCTGGTTTAGTGAACCGTCAGATCCGCTAGAGATCCGCGGCCGCTAATA
CGACTCACTATAGGGAGAGCCGCCACCATGAAACGGACAGCCGACGGAAGCGAGTTCGAGTCACCAAAGA
AGAAGCGGAAAGTCGACAAGAAGTACAGCATCGGCCTGGACATCGGCACCAACTCTGTGGGCTGGGCCGT
GATCACCGACGAGTACAAGGTGCCCAGCAAGAAATTCAAGGTGCTGGGCAACACCGACCGGCACAGCATC
AAGAAGAACCTGATCGGAGCCCTGCTGTTCGACAGCGGCGAAACAGCCGAGGCCACCCGGCTGAAGAGAA
CCGCCAGAAGAAGATACACCAGACGGAAGAACCGGATCTGCTATCTGCAAGAGATCTTCAGCAACGAGAT
GGCCAAGGTGGACGACAGCTTCTTCCACAGACTGGAAGAGTCCTTCCTGGTGGAAGAGGATAAGAAGCAC
GAGCGGCACCCCATCTTCGGCAACATCGTGGACGAGGTGGCCTACCACGAGAAGTACCCCACCATCTACC
ACCTGAGAAAGAAACTGGTGGACAGCACCGACAAGGCCGACCTGCGGCTGATCTATCTGGCCCTGGCCCA
CATGATCAAGTTCCGGGGCCACTTCCTGATCGAGGGCGACCTGAACCCCGACAACAGCGACGTGGACAAG
CTGTTCATCCAGCTGGTGCAGACCTACAACCAGCTGTTCGAGGAAAACCCCATCAACGCCAGCGGCGTGG
ACGCCAAGGCCATCCTGTCTGCCAGACTGAGCAAGAGCAGACGGCTGGAAAATCTGATCGCCCAGCTGCC
CGGCGAGAAGAAGAATGGCCTGTTCGGAAACCTGATTGCCCTGAGCCTGGGCCTGACCCCCAACTTCAAG
AGCAACTTCGACCTGGCCGAGGATGCCAAACTGCAGCTGAGCAAGGACACCTACGACGACGACCTGGACA
ACCTGCTGGCCCAGATCGGCGACCAGTACGCCGACCTGTTTCTGGCCGCCAAGAACCTGTCCGACGCCAT
CCTGCTGAGCGACATCCTGAGAGTGAACACCGAGATCACCAAGGCCCCCCTGAGCGCCTCTATGATCAAG
AGATACGACGAGCACCACCAGGACCTGACCCTGCTGAAAGCTCTCGTGCGGCAGCAGCTGCCTGAGAAGT
ACAAAGAGATTTTCTTCGACCAGAGCAAGAACGGCTACGCCGGCTACATTGACGGCGGAGCCAGCCAGGA
AGAGTTCTACAAGTTCATCAAGCCCATCCTGGAAAAGATGGACGGCACCGAGGAACTGCTCGTGAAGCTG
AACAGAGAGGACCTGCTGCGGAAGCAGCGGACCTTCGACAACGGCAGCATCCCCCACCAGATCCACCTGG
GAGAGCTGCACGCCATTCTGCGGCGGCAGGAAGATTTTTACCCATTCCTGAAGGACAACCGGGAAAAGAT
CGAGAAGATCCTGACCTTCCGCATCCCCTACTACGTGGGCCCTCTGGCCAGGGGAAACAGCAGATTCGCC
TGGATGACCAGAAAGAGCGAGGAAACCATCACCCCCTGGAACTTCGAGGAAGTGGTGGACAAGGGCGCTT
CCGCCCAGAGCTTCATCGAGCGGATGACCAACTTCGATAAGAACCTGCCCAACGAGAAGGTGCTGCCCAA
GCACAGCCTGCTGTACGAGTACTTCACCGTGTATAACGAGCTGACCAAAGTGAAATACGTGACCGAGGGA
ATGAGAAAGCCCGCCTTCCTGAGCGGCGAGCAGAAAAAGGCCATCGTGGACCTGCTGTTCAAGACCAACC
GGAAAGTGACCGTGAAGCAGCTGAAAGAGGACTACTTCAAGAAAATCGAGTGCTTCGACTCCGTGGAAAT
CTCCGGCGTGGAAGATCGGTTCAACGCCTCCCTGGGCACATACCACGATCTGCTGAAAATTATCAAGGAC
AAGGACTTCCTGGACAATGAGGAAAACGAGGACATTCTGGAAGATATCGTGCTGACCCTGACACTGTTTG
AGGACAGAGAGATGATCGAGGAACGGCTGAAAACCTATGCCCACCTGTTCGACGACAAAGTGATGAAGCA
GCTGAAGCGGCGGAGATACACCGGCTGGGGCAGGCTGAGCCGGAAGCTGATCAACGGCATCCGGGACAAG
CAGTCCGGCAAGACAATCCTGGATTTCCTGAAGTCCGACGGCTTCGCCAACAGAAACTTCATGCAGCTGA
TCCACGACGACAGCCTGACCTTTAAAGAGGACATCCAGAAAGCCCAGGTGTCCGGCCAGGGCGATAGCCT
GCACGAGCACATTGCCAATCTGGCCGGCAGCCCCGCCATTAAGAAGGGCATCCTGCAGACAGTGAAGGTG
GTGGACGAGCTCGTGAAAGTGATGGGCCGGCACAAGCCCGAGAACATCGTGATCGAAATGGCCAGAGAGA
ACCAGACCACCCAGAAGGGACAGAAGAACAGCCGCGAGAGAATGAAGCGGATCGAAGAGGGCATCAAAGA
GCTGGGCAGCCAGATCCTGAAAGAACACCCCGTGGAAAACACCCAGCTGCAGAACGAGAAGCTGTACCTG
TACTACCTGCAGAATGGGCGGGATATGTACGTGGACCAGGAACTGGACATCAACCGGCTGTCCGACTACG
ATGTGGACCATATCGTGCCTCAGAGCTTTCTGAAGGACGACTCCATCGACAACAAGGTGCTGACCAGAAG
CGACAAGAACCGGGGCAAGAGCGACAACGTGCCCTCCGAAGAGGTCGTGAAGAAGATGAAGAACTACTGG
CGGCAGCTGCTGAACGCCAAGCTGATTACCCAGAGAAAGTTCGACAATCTGACCAAGGCCGAGAGAGGCG
GCCTGAGCGAACTGGATAAGGCCGGCTTCATCAAGAGACAGCTGGTGGAAACCCGGCAGATCACAAAGCA
CGTGGCACAGATCCTGGACTCCCGGATGAACACTAAGTACGACGAGAATGACAAGCTGATCCGGGAAGTG
AAAGTGATCACCCTGAAGTCCAAGCTGGTGTCCGATTTCCGGAAGGATTTCCAGTTTTACAAAGTGCGCG
AGATCAACAACTACCACCACGCCCACGACGCCTACCTGAACGCCGTCGTGGGAACCGCCCTGATCAAAAA
GTACCCTAAGCTGGAAAGCGAGTTCGTGTACGGCGACTACAAGGTGTACGACGTGCGGAAGATGATCGCC
AAGAGCGAGCAGGAAATCGGCAAGGCTACCGCCAAGTACTTCTTCTACAGCAACATCATGAACTTTTTCA
AGACCGAGATTACCCTGGCCAACGGCGAGATCCGGAAGCGGCCTCTGATCGAGACAAACGGCGAAACCGG
GGAGATCGTGTGGGATAAGGGCCGGGATTTTGCCACCGTGCGGAAAGTGCTGAGCATGCCCCAAGTGAAT
ATCGTGAAAAAGACCGAGGTGCAGACAGGCGGCTTCAGCAAAGAGTCTATCCTGCCCAAGAGGAACAGCG
ATAAGCTGATCGCCAGAAAGAAGGACTGGGACCCTAAGAAGTACGGCGGCTTCGACAGCCCCACCGTGGC
CTATTCTGTGCTGGTGGTGGCCAAAGTGGAAAAGGGCAAGTCCAAGAAACTGAAGAGTGTGAAAGAGCTG
CTGGGGATCACCATCATGGAAAGAAGCAGCTTCGAGAAGAATCCCATCGACTTTCTGGAAGCCAAGGGCT
ACAAAGAAGTGAAAAAGGACCTGATCATCAAGCTGCCTAAGTACTCCCTGTTCGAGCTGGAAAACGGCCG
GAAGAGAATGCTGGCCTCTGCCGGCGAACTGCAGAAGGGAAACGAACTGGCCCTGCCCTCCAAATATGTG
AACTTCCTGTACCTGGCCAGCCACTATGAGAAGCTGAAGGGCTCCCCCGAGGATAATGAGCAGAAACAGC
TGTTTGTGGAACAGCACAAGCACTACCTGGACGAGATCATCGAGCAGATCAGCGAGTTCTCCAAGAGAGT
GATCCTGGCCGACGCTAATCTGGACAAAGTGCTGTCCGCCTACAACAAGCACCGGGATAAGCCCATCAGA
GAGCAGGCCGAGAATATCATCCACCTGTTTACCCTGACCAATCTGGGAGCCCCTGCCGCCTTCAAGTACT
TTGACACCACCATCGACCGGAAGAGGTACACCAGCACCAAAGAGGTGCTGGACGCCACCCTGATCCACCA
GAGCATCACCGGCCTGTACGAGACACGGATCGACCTGTCTCAGCTGGGAGGTGACTCTGGAGGATCTAGC
GGAGGATCCTCTGGCAGCGAGACACCAGGAACAAGCGAGTCAGCAACACCAGAGAGCAGTGGCGGCAGCA
GCGGCGGCAGCAGCACCCTAAATATAGAAGATGAGTATCGGCTACATGAGACCTCAAAAGAGCCAGATGT
TTCTCTAGGGTCCACATGGCTGTCTGATTTTCCTCAGGCCTGGGCGGAAACCGGGGGCATGGGACTGGCA
GTTCGCCAAGCTCCTCTGATCATACCTCTGAAAGCAACCTCTACCCCCGTGTCCATAAAACAATACCCCA
TGTCACAAGAAGCCAGACTGGGGATCAAGCCCCACATACAGAGACTGTTGGACCAGGGAATACTGGTACC
CTGCCAGTCCCCCTGGAACACGCCCCTGCTACCCGTTAAGAAACCAGGGACTAATGATTATAGGCCTGTC
CAGGATCTGAGAGAAGTCAACAAGCGGGTGGAAGACATCCACCCCACCGTGCCCAACCCTTACAACCTCT
TGAGCGGGCTCCCACCGTCCCACCAGTGGTACACTGTGCTTGATTTAAAGGATGCCTTTTTCTGCCTGAG
ACTCCACCCCACCAGTCAGCCTCTCTTCGCCTTTGAGTGGAGAGATCCAGAGATGGGAATCTCAGGACAA
TTGACCTGGACCAGACTCCCACAGGGTTTCAAAAACAGTCCCACCCTGTTTAATGAGGCACTGCACAGAG
ACCTAGCAGACTTCCGGATCCAGCACCCAGACTTGATCCTGCTACAGTACGTGGATGACTTACTGCTGGC
CGCCACTTCTGAGCTAGACTGCCAACAAGGTACTCGGGCCCTGTTACAAACCCTAGGGAACCTCGGGTAT
CGGGCCTCGGCCAAGAAAGCCCAAATTTGCCAGAAACAGGTCAAGTATCTGGGGTATCTTCTAAAAGAGG
GTCAGAGATGGCTGACTGAGGCCAGAAAAGAGACTGTGATGGGGCAGCCTACTCCGAAGACCCCTCGACA
ACTAAGGGAGTTCCTAGGGAAGGCAGGCTTCTGTCGCCTCTTCATCCCTGGGTTTGCAGAAATGGCAGCC
CCCCTGTACCCTCTCACCAAACCGGGGACTCTGTTTAATTGGGGCCCAGACCAACAAAAGGCCTATCAAG
AAATCAAGCAAGCTCTTCTAACTGCCCCAGCCCTGGGGTTGCCAGATTTGACTAAGCCCTTTGAACTCTT
TGTCGACGAGAAGCAGGGCTACGCCAAAGGTGTCCTAACGCAAAAACTGGGACCTTGGCGTCGGCCGGTG
GCCTACCTGTCCAAAAAGCTAGACCCAGTAGCAGCTGGGTGGCCCCCTTGCCTACGGATGGTAGCAGCCA
TTGCCGTACTGACAAAGGATGCAGGCAAGCTAACCATGGGACAGCCACTAGTCATTCTGGCCCCCCATGC
AGTAGAGGCACTAGTCAAACAACCCCCCGACCGCTGGCTTTCCAACGCCCGGATGACTCACTATCAGGCC
TTGCTTTTGGACACGGACCGGGTCCAGTTCGGACCGGTGGTAGCCCTGAACCCGGCTACGCTGCTCCCAC
TGCCTGAGGAAGGGCTGCAACACAACTGCCTTGATATCCTGGCCGAAGCCCACGGAACCCGACCCGACCT
AACGGACCAGCCGCTCCCAGACGCCGACCACACCTGGTACACGGATGGAAGCAGTCTCTTACAAGAGGGA
CAGCGTAAGGCGGGAGCTGCGGTGACCACCGAGACCGAGGTAATCTGGGCTAAAGCCCTGCCAGCCGGGA
CATCCGCTCAGCGGGCTGAACTGATAGCACTCACCCAGGCCCTAAAGATGGCAGAAGGTAAGAAGCTAAA
TGTTTATACTGATAGCCGTTATGCTTTTGCTACTGCCCATATCCATGGAGAAATATACAGAAGGCGTGGG
TGGCTCACATCAGAAGGCAAAGAGATCAAAAATAAAGACGAGATCTTGGCCCTACTAAAAGCCCTCTTTC
TGCCCAAAAGACTTAGCATAATCCATTGTCCAGGACATCAAAAGGGACACAGCGCCGAGGCTAGAGGCAA
CCGGATGGCTGACCAAGCGGCCCGAAAGGCAGCCATCACAGAGACTCCAGACACCTCTACCCTCCTCATA
GAAAATTCATCACCCTCTGGCGGCTCAAAAAGAACCGCCGACGGCAGCGAATTCGAGCCCAAGAAGAAGA
GGAAAGTCTAACCGGTCATCATCACCATCACCATTGAGTTTAAACCCGCTGATCAGCCTCGACTGTGCCT
TCTAGTTGCCAGCCATCTGTTGTTTGCCCCTCCCCCGTGCCTTCCTTGACCCTGGAAGGTGCCACTCCCA
CTGTCCTTTCCTAATAAAATGAGAAAATTGCATCGCATTGTCTGAGTAGGTGTCATTCTATTCTGGGGGG
TGGGGTGGGGCAGGACAGCAAGGGGGAGGATTGGGAAGACAATAGCAGGCATGCTGGGGATGCGGTGGGC
TCTATGGCTTCTGAGGCGGAAAGAACCAGCTGGGGCTCGATACCGTCGACCTCTAGCTAGAGCTTGGCGT
AATCATGGTCATAGCTGTTTCCTGTGTGAAATTGTTATCCGCTCACAATTCCACACAACATACGAGCCGG
AAGCATAAAGTGTAAAGCCTAGGGTGCCTAATGAGTGAGCTAACTCACATTAATTGCGTTGCGCTCACTG
CCCGCTTTCCAGTCGGGAAACCTGTCGTGCCAGCTGCATTAATGAATCGGCCAACGCGCGGGGAGAGGCG
GTTTGCGTATTGGGCGCTCTTCCGCTTCCTCGCTCACTGACTCGCTGCGCTCGGTCGTTCGGCTGCGGCG
AGCGGTATCAGCTCACTCAAAGGCGGTAATACGGTTATCCACAGAATCAGGGGATAACGCAGGAAAGAAC
ATGTGAGCAAAAGGCCAGCAAAAGGCCAGGAACCGTAAAAAGGCCGCGTTGCTGGCGTTTTTCCATAGGC
TCCGCCCCCCTGACGAGCATCACAAAAATCGACGCTCAAGTCAGAGGTGGCGAAACCCGACAGGACTATA
AAGATACCAGGCGTTTCCCCCTGGAAGCTCCCTCGTGCGCTCTCCTGTTCCGACCCTGCCGCTTACCGGA
TACCTGTCCGCCTTTCTCCCTTCGGGAAGCGTGGCGCTTTCTCATAGCTCACGCTGTAGGTATCTCAGTT
CGGTGTAGGTCGTTCGCTCCAAGCTGGGCTGTGTGCACGAACCCCCCGTTCAGCCCGACCGCTGCGCCTT
ATCCGGTAACTATCGTCTTGAGTCCAACCCGGTAAGACACGACTTATCGCCACTGGCAGCAGCCACTGGT
AACAGGATTAGCAGAGCGAGGTATGTAGGCGGTGCTACAGAGTTCTTGAAGTGGTGGCCTAACTACGGCT
ACACTAGAAGAACAGTATTTGGTATCTGCGCTCTGCTGAAGCCAGTTACCTTCGGAAAAAGAGTTGGTAG
CTCTTGATCCGGCAAACAAACCACCGCTGGTAGCGGTGGTTTTTTTGTTTGCAAGCAGCAGATTACGCGC
AGAAAAAAAGGATCTCAAGAAGATCCTTTGATCTTTTCTACGGGGTCTGACACTCAGTGGAACGAAAACT
CACGTTAAGGGATTTTGGTCATGAGATTATCAAAAAGGATCTTCACCTAGATCCTTTTAAATTAAAAATG
AAGTTTTAAATCAATCTAAAGTATATATGAGTAAACTTGGTCTGACAGTTACCAATGCTTAATCAGTGAG
GCACCTATCTCAGCGATCTGTCTATTTCGTTCATCCATAGTTGCCTGACTCCCCGTCGTGTAGATAACTA
CGATACGGGAGGGCTTACCATCTGGCCCCAGTGCTGCAATGATACCGCGAGACCCACGCTCACCGGCTCC
AGATTTATCAGCAATAAACCAGCCAGCCGGAAGGGCCGAGCGCAGAAGTGGTCCTGCAACTTTATCCGCC
TCCATCCAGTCTATTAATTGTTGCCGGGAAGCTAGAGTAAGTAGTTCGCCAGTTAATAGTTTGCGCAACG
TTGTTGCCATTGCTACAGGCATCGTGGTGTCACGCTCGTCGTTTGGTATGGCTTCATTCAGCTCCGGTTC
CCAACGATCAAGGCGAGTTACATGATCCCCCATGTTGTGCAAAAAAGCGGTTAGCTCCTTCGGTCCTCCG
ATCGTTGTCAGAAGTAAGTTGGCCGCAGTGTTATCACTCATGGTTATGGCAGCACTGCATAATTCTCTTA
CTGTCATGCCATCCGTAAGATGCTTTTCTGTGACTGGTGAGTACTCAACCAAGTCATTCTGAGAATAGTG
TATGCGGCGACCGAGTTGCTCTTGCCCGGCGTCAATACGGGATAATACCGCGCCACATAGCAGAACTTTA
AAAGTGCTCATCATTGGAAAACGTTCTTCGGGGCGAAAACTCTCAAGGATCTTACCGCTGTTGAGATCCA
GTTCGATGTAACCCACTCGTGCACCCAACTGATCTTCAGCATCTTTTACTTTCACCAGCGTTTCTGGGTG
AGCAAAAACAGGAAGGCAAAATGCCGCAAAAAAGGGAATAAGGGCGACACGGAAATGTTGAATACTCATA
CTCTTCCTTTTTCAATATTATTGAAGCATTTATCAGGGTTATTGTCTCATGAGCGGATACATATTTGAAT
GTATTTAGAAAAATAAACAAATAGGGGTTCCGCGCACATTTCCCCGAAAAGTGCCACCTGACGTCGACGG
ATCGGGAGATCGATCTCCCGATCCCCTAGGGTCTACTCTCAGTACAATCTGCTCTGATGCCGCATAGTTA
AGCCAGTATCTGCTCCCTGCTTGTGTGTTGGAGGTCGCTGAGTAGTGCGCGAGCAAAATTTAAGCTACAA
CAAGGCAAGGCTTGACCGACAATTGCATGAAGAATCTGCTTAGGGTTAGGCGTTTTGCGCTGCTTCGCGA
TGTACGGGCCAGATATACGCGTT
Features (pLannotate 1.2.2; 17 found; start..end, strand, type, name):
      1..380     +  enhancer       CMV enhancer: human cytomegalovirus immediate early enhancer
    381..584     +  promoter       CMV promoter: human cytomegalovirus (CMV) immediate early promoter
    626..644     +  promoter       T7 promoter: promoter for bacteriophage T7 RNA polymerase
    715..2316    +  CDS            Cas9(N): N-terminal portion of Streptococcus pyogenes Cas9 (Zetsche et al., 2015)
   2317..4811    +  CDS            Cas9(C) (fragment): C-terminal portion of Streptococcus pyogenes Cas9 (Zetsche et al., 2015)
   4915..6946    +  CDS            gag-pol (fragment): Moloney murine leukemia virus Gag-Pol polyprotein; gag-pol; contains a read-through stop codon
   7063..7287    +  polyA_signal   bGH poly(A) signal: bovine growth hormone polyadenylation signal
   7291..7312    +  promoter       SV40 promoter (fragment): SV40 enhancer and early promoter
   7317..7333    +  misc_feature   MCS (fragment): pBluescript multiple cloning site
   7382..7398    -  protein_bind   lac operator: The lac repressor binds to the lac operator to inhibit transcription in E. coli. This inhibition can be relieved by adding lactose or isopropyl-β-D-thiogalactopyranoside (IPTG). lac repressor encoded by lacI
   7406..7436    -  promoter       lac promoter: promoter for the E. coli lac operon
   7451..7472    -  protein_bind   CAP binding site: CAP binding activates transcription in the presence of cAMP. E. coli catabolite activator protein
   7485..7577    -  CDS            lacI (fragment): lac repressor; lacI; The lac repressor binds to the lac operator to inhibit transcription in E. coli. This inhibition can be relieved by adding lactose or isopropyl-β-D-thiogalactopyranoside (IPTG).
   7760..8348    -  rep_origin     ori: high-copy-number ColE1/pMB1/pBR322/pUC origin of replication
   8519..9379    -  CDS            AmpR: β-lactamase; bla; confers resistance to ampicillin, carbenicillin, and related antibiotics
   9380..9484    -  promoter       AmpR promoter: bla
   9555..9599    -  misc_feature   bom (fragment): basis of mobility region from pBR322
