[The description below was written by a language model from this plasmid's Addgene catalogue record and pLannotate feature annotations shown in this document.]
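Description:
iPE-WT-Cas9 is a mammalian expression and CRISPR plasmid built by Gibson cloning on the pCMV-PE2 prime editor backbone. It encodes the protein component of an inverse prime editor that uses wild-type, fully nuclease-active Streptococcus pyogenes Cas9, as opposed to the nickase version normally carried by PE2-type editors. It is propagated in E. coli as a high-copy plasmid through a ColE1/pUC-type origin and is selected with ampicillin via the β-lactamase gene and its native promoter. Short remnants of lac regulatory elements, a pBluescript polylinker, an SV40 promoter and the pBR322 bom region are backbone leftovers with no evident role in the payload. No mammalian selection marker is annotated, which fits transient transfection.

The expression cassette is driven by the human CMV immediate-early enhancer and promoter. A T7 promoter lies just downstream, which could in principle allow in vitro transcription of the editor mRNA. The open reading frame begins with Cas9, which the annotation software splits into contiguous N- and C-terminal portions that together form one coding sequence. After a short unannotated gap, presumably a linker, comes a fragment of the Moloney murine leukemia virus Gag-Pol polyprotein corresponding to the M-MLV reverse transcriptase domain. According to the catalogue entry, the fusion carries bipartite nuclear localization signals (BPNLS) at both termini, although these are not separately annotated. A bovine growth hormone polyadenylation signal terminates the transcript.

The stated purpose is inverse prime editing in HEK293T-type human cells, in connection with work on circular RNA-mediated inverse prime editing. The plasmid carries no guide RNA cassette, so the editing RNA must be supplied separately. The record does not say whether the reverse transcriptase carries activity-enhancing mutations.
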