Addgene plasmid #239379: iPE-WT-Cas9
Purpose: For inverse prime editor using WTCas9 in HEK294T cells
Depositing lab: Caixia Gao. Depositing organization: Institute of Genetics and Developmental Biology, Chinese Academy of Sciences. Publication: Circular RNA-mediated inverse prime editing in human cells. Liang R, Wang S, Cai Y, Li Z, Li KM, Wei J, Sun C, Zhu H, Chen K, Gao C. Nat Commun. 2025 May 31;16(1):5057. doi: 10.1038/s41467-025-59120-7. PubMed 40447589.
Backbone
  Vector backbone: pCMV-PE2 (Addgene #132775)
  Backbone manufacturer: David Liu
  Vector type: Mammalian Expression, CRISPR
Growth in bacteria
  Bacterial resistance: Ampicillin, 100 μg/mL
  Growth temperature: 37°C
  Growth strain: DH5alpha
  Copy number: High Copy
Gene/Insert
  Gene/Insert name: Cas9, M-MLV RT
  Species: S. pyogenes, MMLV
  Promoter: CMV
  Tag / fusion protein: BPNLS (N terminal on insert); BPNLS (C terminal on insert)
  Cloning method: Gibson Cloning
Terms and licenses: Academic/Nonprofit Terms; Industry Terms: Not Available to Industry
How to cite: iPE-WT-Cas9 was a gift from Caixia Gao (Addgene plasmid # 239379 ; http://n2t.net/addgene:239379 ; RRID:Addgene_239379)
